>Addgene plasmid #198722 | RhoB gRNA #2 | addgene full sequence | sequence record 394345 | Addgene NGS Result
TTTGAATGTATTTAGAAAAATAAACAAATAGGGGTTCCGCGCACATTTCCCCGAAAAGTGCCACCTGACG
TGAGGGCCTATTTCCCATGATTCCTTCATATTTGCATATACGATACAAGGCTGTTAGAGAGATAATTAGA
ATTAATTTGACTGTAAACACAAAGATATTAGTACAAAATACGTGACGTAGAAAGTAATAATTTCTTGGGT
AGTTTGCAGTTTTAAAATTATGTTTTAAAATGGACTATCATATGCTTACCGTAACTTGAAAGTATTTCGA
TTTCTTGGCTTTATATATCTTGTGGAAAGGACGAAACACCGGGAGGACTACGATCGTTTAGTTTTAGAGC
TAGAAATAGCAAGTTAAAATAAGGCTAGTCCGTTATCAACTTGAAAAAGTGGCACCGAGTCGGTGCTTTT
TTTCTAGACCCAGCTTTCTTGTACAAAGTTGGCATTAGATCCGCTGCATTAATGAATCGGCCAACGCGCG
GGGAGAGGCGGTTTGCGTATTGGGCGCTCTTCCGCTTCCTCGCTCACTGACTCGCTGCGCTCGGTCGTTC
GGCTGCGGCGAGCGGTATCAGCTCACTCAAAGGCGGTAATACGGTTATCCACAGAATCAGGGGATAACGC
AGGAAAGAACATGTGAGCAAAAGGCCAGAATTCGAGCTCGGTACCCGGGGATCCTCTAGAGTCGACCTGC
AGGCATGCAAGCTTGGCGTAATCATGGTCATAGCTGTTTCCTGTGTGAAATTGTTATCCGCTCACAATTC
CACACAACATACGAGCCGGAAGCATAAAGTGTAAAGCCTGGGGTGCCTAATGAGTGAGCTAACTCACATT
AATTGCGTTGCGCTCACTGCCCGCTTTCCAGTCGGGAAACCTGTCGTGCCAGCTGCATTAATGAATCGGC
CAACGCGCGGGGAGAGGCGGTTTGCGTATTGGGCGCTCTTCCGCTTCCTCGCTCACTGACTCGCTGCGCT
CGGTCGTTCGGCTGCGGCGAGCGGTATCAGCTCACTCAAAGGCGGTAATACGGTTATCCACAGAATCAGG
GGATAACGCAGGAAAGAACATGTGAGCAAAAGGCCAGCAAAAGGCCAGGAACCGTAAAAAGGCCGCGTTG
CTGGCGTTTTTCCATAGGCTCCGCCCCCCTGACGAGCATCACAAAAATCGACGCTCAAGTCAGAGGTGGC
GAAACCCGACAGGACTATAAAGATACCAGGCGTTTCCCCCTGGAAGCTCCCTCGTGCGCTCTCCTGTTCC
GACCCTGCCGCTTACCGGATACCTGTCCGCCTTTCTCCCTTCGGGAAGCGTGGCGCTTTCTCATAGCTCA
CGCTGTAGGTATCTCAGTTCGGTGTAGGTCGTTCGCTCCAAGCTGGGCTGTGTGCACGAACCCCCCGTTC
AGCCCGACCGCTGCGCCTTATCCGGTAACTATCGTCTTGAGTCCAACCCGGTAAGACACGACTTATCGCC
ACTGGCAGCAGCCACTGGTAACAGGATTAGCAGAGCGAGGTATGTAGGCGGTGCTACAGAGTTCTTGAAG
TGGTGGCCTAACTACGGCTACACTAGAAGAACAGTATTTGGTATCTGCGCTCTGCTGAAGCCAGTTACCT
TCGGAAAAAGAGTTGGTAGCTCTTGATCCGGCAAACAAACCACCGCTGGTAGCGGTGGTTTTTTTGTTTG
CAAGCAGCAGATTACGCGCAGAAAAAAAGGATCTCAAGAAGATCCTTTGATCTTTTCTACGGGGTCTGAC
GCTCAGTGGAACGAAAACTCACGTTAAGGGATTTTGGTCATGAGATTATCAAAAAGGATCTTCACCTAGA
TCCTTTTAAATTAAAAATGAAGTTTTAAATCAATCTAAAGTATATATGAGTAAACTTGGTCTGACAGTTA
CCAATGCTTAATCAGTGAGGCACCTATCTCAGCGATCTGTCTATTTCGTTCATCCATAGTTGCCTGACTC
CCCGTCGTGTAGATAACTACGATACGGGAGGGCTTACCATCTGGCCCCAGTGCTGCAATGATACCGCGAG
ACCCACGCTCACCGGCTCCAGATTTATCAGCAATAAACCAGCCAGCCGGAAGGGCCGAGCGCAGAAGTGG
TCCTGCAACTTTATCCGCCTCCATCCAGTCTATTAATTGTTGCCGGGAAGCTAGAGTAAGTAGTTCGCCA
GTTAATAGTTTGCGCAACGTTGTTGCCATTGCTACAGGCATCGTGGTGTCACGCTCGTCGTTTGGTATGG
CTTCATTCAGCTCCGGTTCCCAACGATCAAGGCGAGTTACATGATCCCCCATGTTGTGCAAAAAAGCGGT
TAGCTCCTTCGGTCCTCCGATCGTTGTCAGAAGTAAGTTGGCCGCAGTGTTATCACTCATGGTTATGGCA
GCACTGCATAATTCTCTTACTGTCATGCCATCCGTAAGATGCTTTTCTGTGACTGGTGAGTACTCAACCA
AGTCATTCTGAGAATAGTGTATGCGGCGACCGAGTTGCTCTTGCCCGGCGTCAATACGGGATAATACCGC
GCCACATAGCAGAACTTTAAAAGTGCTCATCATTGGAAAACGTTCTTCGGGGCGAAAACTCTCAAGGATC
TTACCGCTGTTGAGATCCAGTTCGATGTAACCCACTCGTGCACCCAACTGATCTTCAGCATCTTTTACTT
TCACCAGCGTTTCTGGGTGAGCAAAAACAGGAAGGCAAAATGCCGCAAAAAAGGGAATAAGGGCGACACG
GAAATGTTGAATACTCATACTCTTCCTTTTTCAATATTATTGAAGCATTTATCAGGGTTATTGTCTCATG
AGCGGATACATA
Features (pLannotate 1.2.2; 13 found; start..end, strand, type, name):
     72..312     +  promoter       U6 promoter: RNA polymerase III promoter for human U6 snRNA
    341..416     +  misc_RNA       gRNA scaffold: guide RNA scaffold for the Streptococcus pyogenes CRISPR/Cas9 system
    428..449     -  protein_bind   attB2 (fragment): mutant version of attB; recombination site for the Gateway® BP reaction BP Clonase™
    463..517     -  CDS            lacI (fragment): lac repressor; lacI; The lac repressor binds to the lac operator to inhibit transcription in E. coli. This inhibition can be relieved by adding lactose or isopropyl-β-D-thiogalactopyranoside (IPTG).
    519..652     -  rep_origin     RSF ori (fragment): Plasmids containing the RSF 1030 origin of replication can be propagated in E. coli cells that contain additional plasmids with compatible origins.
    658..714     +  misc_feature   MCS: pUC18/19 multiple cloning site
    751..767     -  protein_bind   lac operator: The lac repressor binds to the lac operator to inhibit transcription in E. coli. This inhibition can be relieved by adding lactose or isopropyl-β-D-thiogalactopyranoside (IPTG). lac repressor encoded by lacI
    775..805     -  promoter       lac promoter: promoter for the E. coli lac operon
    820..841     -  protein_bind   CAP binding site: CAP binding activates transcription in the presence of cAMP. E. coli catabolite activator protein
    854..946     -  CDS            lacI (fragment): lac repressor; lacI; The lac repressor binds to the lac operator to inhibit transcription in E. coli. This inhibition can be relieved by adding lactose or isopropyl-β-D-thiogalactopyranoside (IPTG).
   1129..1717    -  rep_origin     ori: high-copy-number ColE1/pMB1/pBR322/pUC origin of replication
   1888..2748    -  CDS            AmpR: β-lactamase; bla; confers resistance to ampicillin, carbenicillin, and related antibiotics
   2749..41      -  promoter       AmpR promoter (across the origin): bla
