[The description below was written by a language model from this plasmid's Addgene catalogue record and pLannotate feature annotations shown in this document.]
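Description:
RhoB gRNA #2 is a small (about 2.8 kb) mammalian CRISPR guide RNA expression plasmid built by Gibson cloning on a minimal "gRNA backbone". It carries the second of a set of guides against mouse Rhob (also known as Arh6 or Arhb), which encodes the small GTPase RhoB. It is maintained in E. coli through a ColE1/pUC-type origin of replication and selected with ampicillin via the β-lactamase gene and its native promoter. The catalogue lists the plasmid as low copy, although the annotated origin is of the type usually described as high copy.

The functional cassette consists of the human U6 promoter, an RNA polymerase III promoter suited to short, uncapped transcripts. The Rhob-targeting spacer sits in the short unannotated gap after it, followed by the Streptococcus pyogenes Cas9 guide RNA scaffold. Transcription yields a single guide RNA that directs SpCas9 to the Rhob locus, where error-prone repair of the resulting double-strand break can disrupt the gene.

The plasmid encodes no Cas9, no mammalian selection marker and no fluorescent reporter, so the nuclease must be supplied from a separate construct or a Cas9-expressing host. The remaining annotations are an attB2 fragment, short lacI and RSF origin fragments, a pUC multiple cloning site, and the lac promoter, operator and CAP site. These appear to be leftovers of the cloning vector and have no evident role in guide expression.

The stated purpose is Cas9-mediated knockout of RhoB in mammalian cells. The associated publication concerns activity-dependent synaptic competition in developing mouse mitral cells.
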