Addgene plasmid #198722: RhoB gRNA #2
Purpose: Cas9-mediated knockout of RhoB in mammalian cells #2
Depositing lab: Takeshi Imai. Depositing organization: Kyushu University. Publication: Activity-dependent local protection and lateral inhibition control synaptic competition in developing mitral cells in mice. Fujimoto S, Leiwe MN, Aihara S, Sakaguchi R, Muroyama Y, Kobayakawa R, Kobayakawa K, Saito T, Imai T. Dev Cell. 2023 Jul 24;58(14):1221-1236.e7. doi: 10.1016/j.devcel.2023.05.004. Epub 2023 Jun 7. PubMed 37290446.
Backbone
  Vector backbone: gRNA backbone
  Backbone size w/o insert (bp): 2733
  Total vector size (bp): 2813
  Vector type: Mammalian Expression, CRISPR
Growth in bacteria
  Bacterial resistance: Ampicillin, 100 μg/mL
  Growth temperature: 37°C
  Growth strain: DH5alpha
  Copy number: Low Copy
Gene/Insert
  Gene/Insert name: RhoB
  gRNA/shRNA sequence: aggaggactacgatcgtttacgg
  Species: M. musculus (mouse)
  Entrez Gene: Rhob (a.k.a. Arh6, Arhb)
  Promoter: U6
  Cloning method: Gibson Cloning
  Sequencing primers: 5′ None; 3′ M13R
Terms and licenses: Academic/Nonprofit Terms; Industry Terms: Not Available to Industry
Depositor comments: Please visit https://doi.org/10.1101/625616 for bioRxiv preprint.
How to cite: RhoB gRNA #2 was a gift from Takeshi Imai (Addgene plasmid # 198722 ; http://n2t.net/addgene:198722 ; RRID:Addgene_198722)
